Addgene plasmid #239270: pSLQ10539
Purpose: Expresses PYL1-DDX6 for recruiting RNA to the p-body via CRISPR-TO
Depositing lab: Stanley Qi. Depositing organization: Stanford University. Publication: Programmable control of spatial transcriptome in live cells and neurons. Han M, Fu ML, Zhu Y, Choi AA, Li E, Bezney J, Cai S, Miles L, Ma Y, Qi LS. Nature. 2025 Jul;643(8070):241-251. doi: 10.1038/s41586-025-09020-z. Epub 2025 May 21. PubMed 40399675.
Backbone
  Vector backbone: pHR vector backbone
  Vector type: Mammalian Expression, Lentiviral
Growth in bacteria
  Bacterial resistance: Ampicillin, 100 μg/mL
  Growth temperature: 37°C
  Growth strain: NEB Stable
  Copy number: High Copy
Gene/Insert
  Gene/Insert name: PYL1-BFP-DDX6
  Species: H. sapiens (human)
  Insert size (bp): 3748
  Entrez Gene: DDX6 (a.k.a. HLR2, IDDILF, P54, RCK, Rck/p54)
  Promoter: SFFV
  Cloning method: Restriction Enzyme; 5′ cloning site Unknown (unknown if destroyed)
Terms and licenses: Academic/Nonprofit Terms; Industry Terms: Not Available to Industry
How to cite: pSLQ10539 was a gift from Stanley Qi (Addgene plasmid # 239270 ; http://n2t.net/addgene:239270 ; RRID:Addgene_239270)
