[The description below was written by a language model from this plasmid's Addgene catalogue record and pLannotate feature annotations shown in this document.]
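Description:
pSLQ10539 is a lentiviral transfer plasmid on the pHR backbone for expression in mammalian cells. It is propagated in E. coli through a high-copy ColE1/pUC-type origin and selected with ampicillin via the bla gene. The annotated 11.6 kb sequence carries the standard HIV-1-derived elements needed to package and integrate the vector genome: a truncated 5' LTR, the Ψ packaging signal with an adjoining gag fragment, the Rev response element for nuclear export of the full-length viral RNA, the cPPT/CTS, and a self-inactivating ΔU3 3' LTR. Outside the proviral region the backbone retains legacy sequences, including an SV40 promoter followed by gpt fragments, SV40 small t intron and poly(A) sequences, and remnants of pBR322 elements. These appear as fragments and have no stated role in the construct's use.

The payload is a single fusion open reading frame driven by the SFFV promoter and followed by WPRE, which enhances transcript stability and expression. The fusion comprises a fragment of the Arabidopsis abscisic acid receptor PYL1, the blue fluorescent protein TagBFP, and human DDX6, a DEAD-box helicase essential for P-body assembly. DDX6 localises the fusion to P-bodies, TagBFP allows it to be visualised, and PYL1 is a chemically inducible dimerisation domain that binds a partner phosphatase domain in the presence of abscisic acid. According to the record, the construct is used in the CRISPR-TO system to recruit RNA to the P-body. The RNA-targeting CRISPR component that presumably carries the dimerisation partner is not part of this plasmid. No mammalian drug-selection marker is annotated within the proviral region, so BFP fluorescence is the evident means of identifying transduced cells.
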