Features (pLannotate 1.2.2; 35 found; start..end, strand, type, name):
     81..149     -  CDS            nef (fragment): NEF_HV1Z2 - Experimental evidence at protein level: Swiss-Prot protein existence level 1. Extracellular Nef protein targets CD4(+) T-lymphocytes for apoptosis by interacting with CXCR4 surface receptors. From Human immunodeficiency virus type 1 group M subtype D (isolate Z2/CDC-Z34) (HIV-1).
    166..188     -  misc_feature   MCS (fragment): pBluescript multiple cloning site
    189..777     -  misc_feature   WPRE: woodchuck hepatitis virus posttranscriptional regulatory element
    777..795     -  misc_feature   MCS (fragment): pBluescript multiple cloning site
    796..816     -  misc_feature   MCS (fragment): pUC18/19 multiple cloning site
    818..2266    -  CDS            DDX6 (sequence partly withheld): DDX6_HUMAN - Also known as HLR2, RCK. Experimental evidence at protein level: Swiss-Prot protein existence level 1. Essential for the formation of P-bodies, cytosolic membrane- less ribonucleoprotein granules involved in RNA metabolism through the coordinated storage of mRNAs encoding regulatory functions (PubMed:25995375, PubMed:27342281, PubMed:31422817). Plays a role in P- bodies to coordinate the storage of translationally inactive mRNAs in the cytoplasm and prevent their degradation (PubMed:27342281). In the process of mRNA degradation, plays a role in mRNA decapping (PubMed:16364915). Bl
   2282..2977    -  CDS            TagBFP: TagBFP is a basic (constitutively fluorescent) blue fluorescent protein published in 2008, derived from Entacmaea quadricolor. It is reported to be a very rapidly-maturing monomer with very low acid sensitivity.
   2987..3517    -  CDS            PYL1 (fragment): PYL1_ARATH - Also known as RCAR12. Experimental evidence at protein level: Swiss-Prot protein existence level 1. Receptor for abscisic acid (ABA) required for ABA-mediated responses such as stomatal closure and germination inhibition. Inhibits the activity of group-A protein phosphatases type 2C (PP2Cs) when activated by ABA (PubMed:19407143, PubMed:19855379, PubMed:19893533, PubMed:19898420, PubMed:23844015, PubMed:21658606). Can be activated by both (-)-ABA and (+)-ABA (PubMed:23844015). From Arabidopsis thaliana (Mouse-ear cress).
   3536..3936    -  promoter       SFFV promoter: spleen focus-forming virus long terminal repeat (LTR) promoter
   4020..4052    +  misc_feature   MCS (fragment): pBluescript multiple cloning site
   4089..4206    -  misc_feature   cPPT/CTS: central polypurine tract and central termination sequence of HIV-1
   4243..4343    -  CDS            Rev (fragment): human immunodeficiency virus 1 (HIV-1) Rev protein; rev; enhances nuclear export of unspliced and incompletely spliced viral mRNAs
   4720..4953    -  misc_feature   RRE: The Rev response element (RRE) of HIV-1 allows for Rev-dependent mRNA export from the nucleus to the cytoplasm.
   5128..5466    -  CDS            HIV-1 gag (fragment): gag protein from human immunodeficiency virus 1; gag
   5450..5575    -  misc_feature   HIV-1 Ψ: packaging signal of human immunodeficiency virus type 1
   5622..5879    -  LTR            5' LTR (truncated): truncated 5' long terminal repeat (LTR) from HIV-1
   5927..6256    -  CDS            nef (fragment): NEF_HV1BR - Experimental evidence at protein level: Swiss-Prot protein existence level 1. Extracellular Nef protein targets CD4(+) T-lymphocytes for apoptosis by interacting with CXCR4 surface receptors (PubMed:14990729). From Human immunodeficiency virus type 1 group M subtype B (isolate BRU/LAI) (HIV-1).
   6423..6557    -  polyA_signal   SV40 poly(A) signal: SV40 polyadenylation signal
   6580..6663    -  CDS            large T antigen (fragment): large T antigen from SV40 (simian virus 40)
   6982..7002    -  CDS            SV40 NLS: nuclear localization signal of SV40 (simian virus 40) large T antigen
   7132..7197    -  intron         small t intron: SV40 (simian virus 40) small t antigen intron
   7199..7273    -  CDS            small t antigen (fragment): SV40 (simian virus 40) small t antigen
   7277..7582    -  CDS            frsA (fragment): FRSA_ECOLI - Also known as yafA. Experimental evidence at protein level: Swiss-Prot protein existence level 1. Catalyzes the hydrolysis of esters (PubMed:15808744). Displays esterase activity toward pNP-butyrate (PubMed:15808744). May stimulate mixed-acid fermentation by acting as a fermentation/respiration switch that down-regulates respiration and up- regulates fermentation rates (PubMed:15169777). From Escherichia coli (strain K12).
   7677..8012    -  CDS            gpt (fragment): XGPT_ECOLI - Also known as gpp, gxu. Experimental evidence at protein level: Swiss-Prot protein existence level 1. Purine salvage pathway enzyme that catalyzes the transfer of the ribosyl-5-phosphate group from 5-phospho-alpha-D-ribose 1- diphosphate (PRPP) to the N9 position of the 6-oxopurines guanine and xanthine to form the corresponding ribonucleotides GMP (guanosine 5'- monophosphate) and XMP (xanthosine 5'-monophosphate), with the release of PPi. To a lesser extent, also acts on hypoxanthine (PubMed:9100006, PubMed:3886014). Does not ribophosphorylate adenine (PubMed:3886014). From Esch
   8012..8131    -  CDS            gpt (fragment): XGPT_ECOLI - Also known as gpp, gxu. Experimental evidence at protein level: Swiss-Prot protein existence level 1. Purine salvage pathway enzyme that catalyzes the transfer of the ribosyl-5-phosphate group from 5-phospho-alpha-D-ribose 1- diphosphate (PRPP) to the N9 position of the 6-oxopurines guanine and xanthine to form the corresponding ribonucleotides GMP (guanosine 5'- monophosphate) and XMP (xanthosine 5'-monophosphate), with the release of PPi. To a lesser extent, also acts on hypoxanthine (PubMed:9100006, PubMed:3886014). Does not ribophosphorylate adenine (PubMed:3886014). From Esch
   8331..8660    -  promoter       SV40 promoter: SV40 enhancer and early promoter
   8667..8723    -  CDS            lacI (fragment): lac repressor; lacI; The lac repressor binds to the lac operator to inhibit transcription in E. coli. This inhibition can be relieved by adding lactose or isopropyl-β-D-thiogalactopyranoside (IPTG).
   8906..9494    -  rep_origin     ori: high-copy-number ColE1/pMB1/pBR322/pUC origin of replication
   9665..10525   -  CDS            AmpR: β-lactamase; bla; confers resistance to ampicillin, carbenicillin, and related antibiotics
  10526..10630   -  promoter       AmpR promoter: bla
  10725..10760   +  CDS            rop (fragment): Rop protein, which maintains plasmids at low copy number; rop
  10862..10910   +  misc_feature   bom (fragment): basis of mobility region from pBR322
  10911..11190   -  CDS            TcR (fragment): tetracycline efflux protein; tet; confers resistance to tetracycline
  11418..11436   +  promoter       SP6 promoter: promoter for bacteriophage SP6 RNA polymerase
  11461..79      -  LTR            3' LTR (ΔU3) (across the origin): self-inactivating 3' long terminal repeat (LTR) from HIV-1
>Addgene plasmid #239270 | pSLQ10539 | addgene full sequence | sequence record 474755 | Addgene NGS Result
CAGATCTGGTCTAACCAGAGAGACCCAGTACAAGCAAAAAGCAGATCTTGTCTTCGTTGGGAGTGAATTA
GCCCTTCCAGTCCCCCCTTTTCTTTTAAAAAGTGGCTAAGATCTACAGCTGCCTTGTAAGTCATTGGTCT
TAAAGGTACCGAGCTCGAATTAATTCCCTCGAGGTCGACGGTATCGATGCGGGGAGGCGGCCCAAAGGGA
GATCCGACTCGTCTGAGGGCGAAGGCGAAGACGCGGAAGAGGCCGCAGAGCCGGCAGCAGGCCGCGGGAA
GGAAGGTCCGCTGGATTGAGGGCCGAAGGGACGTAGCAGAAGGACGTCCCGCGCAGAATCCAGGTGGCAA
CACAGGCGAGCAGCCAAGGAAAGGACGATGATTTCCCCGACAACACCACGGAATTGTCAGTGCCCAACAG
CCGAGCCCCTGTCCAGCAGCGGGCAAGGCAGGCGGCGATGAGTTCCGCCGTGGCAATAGGGAGGGGGAAA
GCGAAAGTCCCGGAAAGGAGCTGACAGGTGGTGGCAATGCCCCAACCAGTGGGGGTTGCGTCAGCAAACA
CAGTGCACACCACGCCACGTTGCCTGACAACGGGCCACAACTCCTCATAAAGAGACAGCAACCAGGATTT
ATACAAGGAGGAGAAAATGAAAGCCATACGGGAAGCAATAGCATGATACAAAGGCATTAAAGCAGCGTAT
CCACATAGCGTAAAAGGAGCAACATAGTTAAGAATACCAGTCAATCTTTCACAAATTTTGTAATCCAGAG
GTTGATTATCGATAAGCTTGATATCAAGCTTGCATGCCTGCAGGTCAAGGTTTCTCATCTTCTACAGGCT
CGCTGTGGTATTCTGCCAC
[501 nt withheld, positions 860-1360]
CTCCATCAGGTTAATCTCATAGGGTTTCTGCAAATGGGAATTCATGAACTTCTGTACACTAAGAGGGAAA
GTAGCGGAATATAGTAAAATCTGCCTGTTTTTAGGTAGCGTGAGAATAATATCCTCCATTATCTGCACAA
AATCCTGTGACAGCAACTTATCTGCCTCATCCAATACTATCATCTGGACATGATCAACCTTTGCTACTCC
TTTCTTAATAAGATCCAGGATTCTCCCAGGGGTAGCAATCACCACGTGCACTGTATCATCAAGCCTCATT
ATGTCATCTCGTAAATTGGTTCCTCCTGTGGTTGCCATCACTTTGGCCCCTCCCATGTGTTTGCTGACCT
GGATGCAAATTTGACTGACCTGTAGAGCAAGTTCTCTAGTGGGAACAATCACCATTGCTTGTATATTGTC
CTTCTTCAGGTCTAGCCGTTCAAGTAAGGGAATGAGGTAGGCACCGCTCTTGCCTGTTCCATTTTTTGCT
CTAGCTAAGATATCCCTACCAGATAAAGCAATGGGAATGCTCTCCTCCTGAATAGGAGATGGCTTTTCCC
AGCCCATTTCAAAAATTCCCATCAGTAACTCCCGTTTCAAACAGTAATCTTCAAACTCATTTCCTTTTGT
GGAGGTCACATCCGAAGTTTTGATTCTTAGATCCTTTGGAGGGAGTTTTAAAGTCTTTTTCCAGTCATCA
CCAGGTTTAATAGTGGTGGTCATACTCTGTGCTTGCTGCTGAGTGCCATTATTGATTGTGTTGGTGTTTT
TCAGCTGGTTCATCTGTTGCTGTGTCTGTGTGCCCCCTCCTCCAGGGCCACCAGTGGGTTTCACAGGGCC
TCTCAGCTGACCATTTTGACTGGACAGACCCATTATAACAGGGTTCTCTGTTCTGGCCGTGCTCATCTTG
CTTGCGGTCCGATTAAGCTTGTGCCCCAGTTTGCTAGGGAGGTCGCAGTATCTGGCCACTGCCACCTCGT
GCTGCTCGACGTAGGTCTCGTTGTTGGCCTCCTTGATTCTTTCCAGTCTGTAGTCCACATAGTAGACGCC
AGGCATCTTGAGGTTCTTAGCGGGTTTCTTGGATCTATATGTGGTCTTGATGTTTGCGATCAGATGGCTC
CCGCCCACGAGCTTCAGGGCCATGTCGTTTCTGCCTTCCAGGCCGCCGTCAGCGGGGTACAGCGTCTCGG
TGAAGGCCTCCCAGCCGAGTGTTTTCTTCTGCATCACAGGGCCGTTGGATGTGAAGTTCACCCCTCTGAT
CTTGACGTTGTAGATGAGGCAGCCGTCCTGGAGGCTGGTGTCCTGGGTAGCGGTCAGCACGCCCCCGTCT
TCGTATGTGGTGACTCTCTCCCATGTGAAGCCCTCAGGGAAGGACTGCTTGAAGAAGTCGGGGATGCCCT
GGGTGTGGTTGATGAAGGTCTTGCTGCCGTAGAGGAAGCTAGTAGCCAGGATGTCGAAGGCGAAGGGGAG
AGGGCCGCCCTCGACCACCTTGATTCTCATGGTCTGGGTGCCCTCGTAGGGCTTGCCTTCGCCCTCGGAT
GTGCACTTGAAGTGATGGTTGTCCACGGTGCCCTCCATGTACAGCTTCATGTGCATGTTCTCCTTAATCA
GCTCGCTCGGATCCACGTTCATAGCTTCAGTGATCGAAGCAAGTTTCTGAAGATTCAATCTAATAACCGT
ATCAGCAAACAATCTCGTATCTTCCTCCGAATTACCTTCCGGTACATCAACAACATAAGATTCCAAAACA
ACGGTCCAGATCCTTTCTTCTTCTTCTTCTTTCTCAAATCTATGAACCGTCGTAACCGATTTATAATTCC
TCAGCCTATGTTCACCACCGGTTATACTAAACCCAGTCACTCTCCGATCATCGTCCAACAGATCTAATCT
CTCTCGAGACGTATTCGCCGGTAATCCACTTATCACGTTCACGTCGCGCGTGCATCCCACTCGCATCTCG
AAATCTTCACTCACGTTACAGCTTTTGATGAAGTGTTTGTAAATCTGTGGCCTATCGAAACGTCTCACCA
CGGACCATACTGTTTCCGGCGGCGCGTGGATTCGCTGAGCTAGGAGAGATGAGCAACGGCCGTTACCGAG
TTGGTACGTGTGGAACTCGGCGATTGATTGGGAGAGTTGGGTGAATTCGTCTTGAGTTGGCGCGCCCCCA
CCCATGACTCAGTCTGTCGGAGGACTGGCGCGCCGAGTGAGGGGTTGTGAGCTCTTTTATAGAGCTCGGG
AAGCAGAAGCGCGCGAACAGAAGCGAGAAGCAGGCTGATTGGTTAATTCAAATAAGGCGCAGGGTCATTT
CAGGTCCTTGGGGGAGCCTGGAAACATCTGATGGGTCTTAAGAAACTGCTGAGGGTTGGGCCATATCTGG
GGACCATCTGTTCTTGGCCTCGGGCCGGGGCCGAAACTGCGGTGACCATCTGTTCTTGGCCCCGGGCCGG
GGCCGAAACTGCTCACCGCAGATATCCTGTTTGGCCCAACGTTAGCTATTTTCATGTACCCGCCCTTGAT
CTGAACTTCTCTATTCTTGGTTTGGTATTTTTCCATGCCTTGCAAAATGGCGTTACTGCAGCTAGCTTGC
CAAACCTACAGGTGGGGTCTTTCATTCCCCCCTTTTTCTGGAGACTAAATAAAATCTTTTATTTTATCGG
GGCTGCAGGAATTCGATATCAAGCTTATCGATCCAAACTGGATCTCTGCTGTCCCTGTAATAAACCCGAA
AATTTTGAATTTTTGTAATTTGTTTTTGTAATTCTTTAGTTTGTATGTCTGTTGCTATTATGTCTACTAT
TCTTTCCCCTGCACTGTACCCCCCAATCCCCCCTTTTCTTTTAAAATTGTGGATGAATACTGCCATTTGG
CGATACCGTCGAGATCCGTTCACTAATCGAATGGATCTGTCTCTGTCTCTCTCTCCACCTTCTTCTTCTA
TTCCTTCGGGCCTGTCGGGTCCCCTCGGGGTTGGGAGGTGGGTCTGAAACGATAATGGTGAATATCCCTG
CCTAACTCTATTCACTATAGAAAGTACAGCAAAAACTATTCTTAAACCTACCAAGCCTCCTACTATCATT
ATGAATAATTTTATATACCACAGCCAATTTGTTATGTTAAACCAATTCCACAAACTTGCCCATTTATCTA
ATTCCAATAATTCTTGTTCATTCTTTTCTTGCTGGTTTTGCGATTCTTCAATTAAGGAGTGTATTAAGCT
TGTGTAATTGTTAATTTCTCTGTCCCACTCCATCCAGGTCGTGTGATTCCAAATCTGTTCCAGAGATTTA
TTACTCCAACTAGCATTCCAAGGCACAGCAGTGGTGCAAATGAGTTTTCCAGAGCAACCCCAAATCCCCA
GGAGCTGTTGATCCTTTAGGTATCTTTCCACAGCCAGGATTCTTGCCTGGAGCTGCTTGATGCCCCAGAC
TGTGAGTTGCAACAGATGCTGTTGCGCCTCAATAGCCCTCAGCAAATTGTTCTGCTGCTGCACTATACCA
GACAATAATTGTCTGGCCTGTACCGTCAGCGTCATTGACGCTGCGCCCATAGTGCTTCCTGCTGCTCCCA
AGAACCCAAGGAACAAAGCTCCTATTCCCACTGCTCTTTTTTCTCTCTGCACCACTCTTCTCTTTGCCTT
GGTGGGTGCTACTCCTAATGGTTCAATTTTTACTACTTTATATTTATATAATTCACTTCTCCAATTGTCC
CTCATATCTCCTCCTCCAGGTCTGAAGATCAGCGGCCGGCCGCTTGCTGTGCGGTGGTCTTACTTTTGTT
TTGCTCTTCCTCTATCTTGTCTAAAGCTTCCTTGGTGTCTTTTATCTCTATCCTTTGATGCACACAATAG
AGGGTTGCTACTGTATTATATAATGATCTAAGTTCTTCTGATCCTGTCTGAAGGGATGGTTGTAGCTGTC
CCAGTATTTGTCTACAGCCTTCTGATGTTTCTAACAGGCCAGGATTAACTGCGAATCGTTCTAGCTCCCT
GCTTGCCCATACTATATGTTTTAATTTATATTTTTTCTTTCCCCCTGGCCTTAACCGAATTTTTTCCCAT
CGCGATCTAATTCTCCCCCGCTTAATACTGACGCTCTCGCACCCATCTCTCTCCTTCTAGCCTCCGCTAG
TCAAAATTTTTGGCGTACTCACCAGTCGCCGCCCCTCGCCTCTTGCCGTGCGCGCTTCAGCAAGCCGAGT
CCTGCGTCGAGAGAGCTCCTCTGGTTTCCCTTTCGCTTTCAAGTCCCTGTTCGGGCGCCACTGCTAGAGA
TTTTCCACACTGACTAAAAGGGTCTGAGGGATCTCTAGTTACCAGAGTCACACAACAGACGGGCACACAC
TACTTGAAGCACTCAAGGCAAGCTTTATTGAGGCTTAAGCAGTGGGTTCCCTAGTTAGCCAGAGAGCTCC
CAGGCTCAGATCTGGTCTAACCAGAGAGACCCAGTACAGGCAAAAAGCAGCTGCTTATATGCAGGATCTG
AGGGCTCGCCACTCCCCAGTCCCGCCCAGGCCACGCCTCCCTGGAAAGTCCCCAGCGGAAAGTCCCTTGT
AGCAAGCTCGATATCAGCAGTTCTTGAAGTACTCCGGATGCAGCTCTCGGGCCACGTGATGAAATGCTAG
GCGGCTGTCAAACCTCCACTCTAACACTTCTCTCTCCGGGTCATCCATCCCATGCAGGCTCACAGGGTGT
AACAAGCTGGTGTTCTCTCCTTTATTGGCCTCTTCTACCTTATCTGGCTCAACTGGTACTAGCTTGTAGC
ACCATCCAAAGGTCAGTGGATATCTGACCCCTGGCCCTGGTGTGTAGTTCTGCTAATCAGGGAAGTAGCC
TTGTGTGTGGTAGATCCACAGATCAAGGATATCTTGTCTTCTTTGGGAGTGAATTAGCCCTTCCAACTAC
TAAGTTTGTAGTACATATTTAACAAATACAATTTCTTTAAAATGAAAATAATTCAGAGGAATCACAGGTT
TAGAGTAAATGAAACCACAGGTAATTGGCAGTGGTAATAGGGTATGGGGTGGGAAGTTTGGGATGATTTT
GGTTAGCTTGAGTTATCCAGTTGATCCAGACATGATAAGATACATTGATGAGTTTGGACAAACCACAACT
AGAATGCAGTGAAAAAAATGCTTTATTTGTGAAATTTGTGATGCTATTGCTTTATTTGTAACCATTATAA
GCTGCAATAAACAAGTTAACAACAACAATTGCATTCATTTTATGTTTCAGGTTCAGGGGGAGGTGTGGGA
GGTTTTTTAAAGCAAGTAAAACCTCTACAAATGTGGTATGGCTGATTATGATCTCTAGTCAAGGCACTAT
ACATCAAATATTCCTTATTAACCCCTTTACAAATTAAAAAGCTAAAGGTACACAATTTTTGAGCATAGTT
ATTAATAGCAGACACTCTATGCCTGTGTGGAGTAAGAAAAAACAGTATGTTATGATTATAACTGTTATGC
CTACTTATAAAGGTTACAGAATATTTTTCCATAATTTTCTTGTATAGCAGTGCAGCTTTTTCCTTTGTGG
TGTAAATAGCAAAGCAAGCAAGAGTTCTATTACTAAACACAGCATGACTCAAAAAACTTAGCAATTCTGA
AGGAAAGTCCTTGGGGTCTTCTACCTTTCTCTTCTTTTTTGGAGGAGTAGAATGTTGAGAGTCAGCAGTA
GCCTCATCATCACTAGATGGCATTTCTTCTGAGCAAAACAGGTTTTCCTCATTAAAGGCATTCCACCACT
GCTCCCATTCATCAGTTCCATAGGTTGGAATCTAAAATACACAAACAATTAGAATCAGTAGTTTAACACA
TTATACACTTAAAAATTTTATATTTACCTTAGAGCTTTAAATCTCTGTAGGTAGTTTGTCCAATTATGTC
ACACCACAGAAGTAAGGTTCCTTCACAAAGATCCGGGGCCCACTCATAAATCCAGTTGCCGCCACGGTAG
CCAATCACCGTATCGTATAAATCATCGTCGGTACGTTCGGCATCGCTCATCACAATACGTGCCTGGACGT
CGAGGATTTCGCGTGGGTCAATGCCGCGCCAGATCCACATCAGACGGTTAATCATGCGATACCAGTGAGG
GATGGTTTTACCATCAAGGGCCGACTGCACAGGCGGTTGTGCGCCGTGATTAAAGCGGCGGACTAGCGTC
GAGGTTTCAGGATGTTTAAAGCGGGGTTTGAACAGGGTTTCGCTCAGGTTTGCCTGTGTCATGGATGCAG
CCTCCAGAATACTTACTGGAAACTATTGTAACCCGCCTGAAGTTAAAAAGAACAACGCCCGGCAGTGCCA
GGCGTTGAAAAGATTAGCGACCGGAGATTGGCGGGACGAATACGACGCCCATATCCCACGGCTGTTCAAT
CCAGGTATCTTGCGGGATATCAACAACATAGTCATCAACCAGCGGACGACCAGCCGGTTTTGCGAAGATG
GTGACAAAGTGCGCTTTTGGATACATTTCACGAATCGCAACCGCAGTACCACCGGTATCCACCAGGTCAT
CAATAACGATGAAGCCTTCGCCATCGCCTTCTGCGCGTTTCAGCACTTTAAGCTCGCGCTGGTTGTCGTG
ATCGTAGCTGGAAATACAAACGGTATCGACATGACGAATACCCAGTTCACGCGCCAGTAACGCACCCGGT
ACAGACCGCCACGGCTTACGGCAATAATGCCTTTCCATTGTTCAGAAGGCATCAGTCGGCTTGCGAGTTT
ACGTGCATGGATCTGCAACATGTCCCAGGTGACGATGTATTTTTCGCTCATGTGAAGTGTCCCAGCCTGT
TTATCTACGGCTTAAAAAGTGTTCGAGGGGAAAATAGGTTGCGCGAGATTATAGAGATCTGGCGCACTAA
AAACCAGTATTTCACATGAGTCCGCGTCTTTTTACGCACTGCCTCTCCCTGACGCGGGATAAAGTGGTAT
TCTCAAACATATCTCGCAAGCCTGTCTTGTGTCCAAGCTTTTTGCAAAAGCCTAGGCCTCCAAAAAAGCC
TCCTCACTACTTCTGGAATAGCTCAGAGGCCGAGGCGGCCTCGGCCTCTGCATAAATAAAAAAAATTAGT
CAGCCATGGGGCGGAGAATGGGCGGAACTGGGCGGAGTTAGGGGCGGGATGGGCGGAGTTAGGGGCGGGA
CTATGGTTGCTGACTAATTGAGATGCATGCTTTGCATACTTCTGCCTGCTGGGGAGCCTGGGGACTTTCC
ACACCTGGTTGCTGACTAATTGAGATGCATGCTTTGCATACTTCTGCCTGCTGGGGAGCCTGGGGACTTT
CCACACCCTAACTGACACACATTCCACAGCTGCATTAATGAATCGGCCGACGCGCGGGGAGAGGCGGTTT
GCGTATTGGGCGCTCTTCCGCTTCCTCGCTCACTGACTCGCTGCGCTCGGTCGTTCGGCTGCGGCGAGCG
GTATCAGCTCACTCAAAGGCGGTAATACGGTTATCCACAGAATCAGGGGATAACGCAGGAAAGAACATGT
GAGCAAAAGGCCAGCAAAAGGCCAGGAACCGTAAAAAGGCCGCGTTGCTGGCGTTTTTCCATAGGCTCCG
CCCCCCTGACGAGCATCACAAAAATCGACGCTCAAGTCAGAGGTGGCGAAACCCGACAGGACTATAAAGA
TACCAGGCGTTTCCCCCTGGAAGCTCCCTCGTGCGCTCTCCTGTTCCGACCCTGCCGCTTACCGGATACC
TGTCCGCCTTTCTCCCTTCGGGAAGCGTGGCGCTTTCTCATAGCTCACGCTGTAGGTATCTCAGTTCGGT
GTAGGTCGTTCGCTCCAAGCTGGGCTGTGTGCACGAACCCCCCGTTCAGCCCGACCGCTGCGCCTTATCC
GGTAACTATCGTCTTGAGTCCAACCCGGTAAGACACGACTTATCGCCACTGGCAGCAGCCACTGGTAACA
GGATTAGCAGAGCGAGGTATGTAGGCGGTGCTACAGAGTTCTTGAAGTGGTGGCCTAACTACGGCTACAC
TAGAAGAACAGTATTTGGTATCTGCGCTCTGCTGAAGCCAGTTACCTTCGGAAAAAGAGTTGGTAGCTCT
TGATCCGGCAAACAAACCACCGCTGGTAGCGGTGGTTTTTTTGTTTGCAAGCAGCAGATTACGCGCAGAA
AAAAAGGATCTCAAGAAGATCCTTTGATCTTTTCTACGGGGTCTGACGCTCAGTGGAACGAAAACTCACG
TTAAGGGATTTTGGTCATGAGATTATCAAAAAGGATCTTCACCTAGATCCTTTTAAATTAAAAATGAAGT
TTTAAATCAATCTAAAGTATATATGAGTAAACTTGGTCTGACAGTTACCAATGCTTAATCAGTGAGGCAC
CTATCTCAGCGATCTGTCTATTTCGTTCATCCATAGTTGCCTGACTCCCCGTCGTGTAGATAACTACGAT
ACGGGAGGGCTTACCATCTGGCCCCAGTGCTGCAATGATACCGCGAGACCCACGCTCACCGGCTCCAGAT
TTATCAGCAATAAACCAGCCAGCCGGAAGGGCCGAGCGCAGAAGTGGTCCTGCAACTTTATCCGCCTCCA
TCCAGTCTATTAATTGTTGCCGGGAAGCTAGAGTAAGTAGTTCGCCAGTTAATAGTTTGCGCAACGTTGT
TGCCATTGCTACAGGCATCGTGGTGTCACGCTCGTCGTTTGGTATGGCTTCATTCAGCTCCGGTTCCCAA
CGATCAAGGCGAGTTACATGATCCCCCATGTTGTGCAAAAAAGCGGTTAGCTCCTTCGGTCCTCCGATCG
TTGTCAGAAGTAAGTTGGCCGCAGTGTTATCACTCATGGTTATGGCAGCACTGCATAATTCTCTTACTGT
CATGCCATCCGTAAGATGCTTTTCTGTGACTGGTGAGTACTCAACCAAGTCATTCTGAGAATAGTGTATG
CGGCGACCGAGTTGCTCTTGCCCGGCGTCAATACGGGATAATACCGCGCCACATAGCAGAACTTTAAAAG
TGCTCATCATTGGAAAACGTTCTTCGGGGCGAAAACTCTCAAGGATCTTACCGCTGTTGAGATCCAGTTC
GATGTAACCCACTCGTGCACCCAACTGATCTTCAGCATCTTTTACTTTCACCAGCGTTTCTGGGTGAGCA
AAAACAGGAAGGCAAAATGCCGCAAAAAAGGGAATAAGGGCGACACGGAAATGTTGAATACTCATACTCT
TCCTTTTTCAATATTATTGAAGCATTTATCAGGGTTATTGTCTCATGAGCGGATACATATTTGAATGTAT
TTAGAAAAATAAACAAATAGGGGTTCCGCGCACATTTCCCCGAAAAGTGCCACCTGACGTCTAAGAAACC
ATTATTATCATGACATTAACCTATAAAAATAGGCGTATCACGAGGCCCTTTCGTCTCGCGCGTTTCGGTG
ATGACGGTGAAAACCTCTGACACATGCAGCTCCCGGAGACGGTCACAGCTTGTCTGTAAGCGGATGCCGG
GAGCAGACAAGCCCGTCAGGGCGCGTCAGCGGGTGTTGGCGGGTGTCGGGGCTGGCTTAACTATGCGGCA
TCAGAGCAGATTGTACTGAGAGTGCACCATTCGACGCTCTCCCTTATGCGACTCCTGCATTAGGAAGCAG
CCCAGTAGTAGGTTGAGGCCGTTGAGCACCGCCGCCGCAAGGAATGGTGCATGCAAGGAGATGGCGCCCA
ACAGTCCCCCGGCCACGGGGCCTGCCACCATACCCACGCCGAAACAAGCGCTCATGAGCCCGAAGTGGCG
AGCCCGATCTTCCCCATCGGTGATGTCGGCGATATAGGCGCCAGCAACCGCACCTGTGGCGCCGGTGATG
CCGGCCACGATGCGTCCGGCGTAGAGGATCTGGCTAGCGATGACCCTGCTGATTGGTTCGCTGACCATTT
CCGGGTGCGGGACGGCGTTACCAGAAACTCAGAAGGTTCGTCCAACCAAACCGACTCTGACGGCAGTTTA
CGAGAGAGATGATAGGGTCTGCTTCAGTAAGCCAGATGCTACACAATTAGGCTTGTACATATTGTCGTTA
GAACGCGGCTACAATTAATACATAACCTTATGTATCATACACATACGATTTAGGTGACACTATAGAATAC
ACGGAATTAATTCTAGATGCTGCTAGAGATTTTCCACACTGACTAAAAGGGTCTGAGGGATCTCTAGTTA
CCAGAGTCACACAACAGACGGGCACACACTACTTGAAGCACTCAAGGCAAGCTTTATTGAGGCTTAAGCA
GTGGGTTCCCTAGTTAGCCAGAGAGCTCCCAGGCT
